>Addgene plasmid #116264 | pHAGE-EGFR-H870R | addgene full sequence | sequence record 250589 | Addgene NGS Result
ACCCACCTCCCAACCCCGAGGGGACCCGACAGGCCCGAAGGAATAGAAGAAGAAGGTGGAGAGAGAGACA
GAGACAGATCCATTCGATTAGTGAACGGATCTCGACGGTATCGCCGAATTCACAAATGGCAGTATTCATC
CACAATTTTAAAAGAAAAGGGGGGATTGGGGGGTACAGTGCAGGGGAAAGAATAGTAGACATAATAGCAA
CAGACATACAAACTAAAGAATTACAAAAACAAATTACAAAAATTCAAAATTTTCGGGTTTATTACAGGGA
CAGCAGAGATCCAGTTTGGACTAGTCGTGAGGCTCCGGTGCCCGTCAGTGGGCAGAGCGCACATCGCCCA
CAGTCCCCGAGAAGTTGGGGGGAGGGGTCGGCAATTGAACCGGTGCCTAGAGAAGGTGGCGCGGGGTAAA
CTGGGAAAGTGATGTCGTGTACTGGCTCCGCCTTTTTCCCGAGGGTGGGGGAGAACCGTATATAAGTGCA
GTAGTCGCCGTGAACGTTCTTTTTCGCAACGGGTTTGCCGCCAGAACACAGGTAAGTGCCGTGTGTGGTT
CCCGCGGGCCTGGCCTCTTTACGGGTTATGGCCCTTGCGTGCCTTGAATTACTTCCACCTGGCTGCAGTA
CGTGATTCTTGATCCCGAGCTTCGGGTTGGAAGTGGGTGGGAGAGTTCGAGGCCTTGCGCTTAAGGAGCC
CCTTCGCCTCGTGCTTGAGTTGAGGCCTGGCCTGGGCGCTGGGGCCGCCGCGTGCGAATCTGGTGGCACC
TTCGCGCCTGTCTCGCTGCTTTCGATAAGTCTCTAGCCATTTAAAATTTTTGATGACCTGCTGCGACGCT
TTTTTTCTGGCAAGATAGTCTTGTAAATGCGGGCCAAGATCTGCACACTGGTATTTCGGTTTTTGGGGCC
GCGGGCGGCGACGGGGCCCGTGCGTCCCAGCGCACATGTTCGGCGAGGCGGGGCCTGCGAGCGCGGCCAC
CGAGAATCGGACGGGGGTAGTCTCAAGCTGGCCGGCCTGCTCTGGTGCCTGGCCTCGCGCCGCCGTGTAT
CGCCCCGCCCTGGGCGGCAAGGCTGGCCCGGTCGGCACCAGTTGCGTGAGCGGAAAGATGGCCGCTTCCC
GGCCCTGCTGCAGGGAGCTCAAAATGGAGGACGCGGCGCTCGGGAGAGCGGGCGGGTGAGTCACCCACAC
AAAGGAAAAGGGCCTTTCCGTCCTCAGCCGTCGCTTCATGTGACTCCACGGAGTACCGGGCGCCGTCCAG
GCACCTCGATTAGTTCTCGAGCTTTTGGAGTACGTCGTCTTTAGGTTGGGGGGAGGGGTTTTATGCGATG
GAGTTTCCCCACACTGAGTGGGTGGAGACTGAAGTTAGGCCAGCTTGGCACTTGATGTAATTCTCCTTGG
AATTTGCCCTTTTTGAGTTTGGATCTTGGTTCATTCTCAAGCCTCAGACAGTGGTTCAAAGTTTTTTTCT
TCCATTTCAGGTGTCGTGAAGCGGCCCTGCAGATATCAACAAGTTTGTACAAAAAAGCAGGCACCATGCG
ACCCTCCGGGACGGCCGGGGCAGCGCTCCTGGCGCTGCTGGCTGCGCTCTGCCCGGCGAGTCGGGCTCTG
GAGGAAAAGAAAGTTTGCCAAGGCACGAGTAACAAGCTCACGCAGTTGGGCACTTTTGAAGATCATTTTC
TCAGCCTCCAGAGGATGTTCAATAACTGTGAGGTGGTCCTTGGGAATTTGGAAATTACCTATGTGCAGAG
GAATTATGATCTTTCCTTCTTAAAGACCATCCAGGAGGTGGCTGGTTATGTCCTCATTGCCCTCAACACA
GTGGAGCGAATTCCTTTGGAAAACCTGCAGATCATCAGAGGAAATATGTACTACGAAAATTCCTATGCCT
TAGCAGTCTTATCTAACTATGATGCAAATAAAACCGGACTGAAGGAGCTGCCCATGAGAAATTTACAGGA
AATCCTGCATGGCGCCGTGCGGTTCAGCAACAACCCTGCCCTGTGCAACGTGGAGAGCATCCAGTGGCGG
GACATAGTCAGCAGTGACTTTCTCAGCAACATGTCGATGGACTTCCAGAACCACCTGGGCAGCTGCCAAA
AGTGTGATCCAAGCTGTCCCAATGGGAGCTGCTGGGGTGCAGGAGAGGAGAACTGCCAGAAACTGACCAA
AATCATCTGTGCCCAGCAGTGCTCCGGGCGCTGCCGTGGCAAGTCCCCCAGTGACTGCTGCCACAACCAG
TGTGCTGCAGGCTGCACAGGCCCCCGGGAGAGCGACTGCCTGGTCTGCCGCAAATTCCGAGACGAAGCCA
CGTGCAAGGACACCTGCCCCCCACTCATGCTCTACAACCCCACCACGTACCAGATGGATGTGAACCCCGA
GGGCAAATACAGCTTTGGTGCCACCTGCGTGAAGAAGTGTCCCCGTAATTATGTGGTGACAGATCACGGC
TCGTGCGTCCGAGCCTGTGGGGCCGACAGCTATGAGATGGAGGAAGACGGCGTCCGCAAGTGTAAGAAGT
GCGAAGGGCCTTGCCGCAAAGTGTGTAACGGAATAGGTATTGGTGAATTTAAAGACTCACTCTCCATAAA
TGCTACGAATATTAAACACTTCAAAAACTGCACCTCCATCAGTGGCGATCTCCACATCCTGCCGGTGGCA
TTTAGGGGTGACTCCTTCACACATACTCCTCCTCTGGATCCACAGGAACTGGATATTCTGAAAACCGTAA
AGGAAATCACAGGGTTTTTGCTGATTCAGGCTTGGCCTGAAAACAGGACGGACCTCCATGCCTTTGAGAA
CCTAGAAATCATACGCGGCAGGACCAAGCAACATGGTCAGTTTTCTCTTGCAGTCGTCAGCCTGAACATA
ACATCCTTGGGATTACGCTCCCTCAAGGAGATAAGTGATGGAGATGTGATAATTTCAGGAAACAAAAATT
TGTGCTATGCAAATACAATAAACTGGAAAAAACTGTTTGGGACCTCCGGTCAGAAAACCAAAATTATAAG
CAACAGAGGTGAAAACAGCTGCAAGGCCACAGGCCAGGTCTGCCATGCCTTGTGCTCCCCCGAGGGCTGC
TGGGGCCCGGAGCCCAGGGACTGCGTCTCTTGCCGGAATGTCAGCCGAGGCAGGGAATGCGTGGACAAGT
GCAACCTTCTGGAGGGTGAGCCAAGGGAGTTTGTGGAGAACTCTGAGTGCATACAGTGCCACCCAGAGTG
CCTGCCTCAGGCCATGAACATCACCTGCACAGGACGGGGACCAGACAACTGTATCCAGTGTGCCCACTAC
ATTGACGGCCCCCACTGCGTCAAGACCTGCCCGGCAGGAGTCATGGGAGAAAACAACACCCTGGTCTGGA
GGTACGCAGACGCCGGCCATGTGTGCCACCTGTGCCATCCAAACTGCACCTACGGATGCACTGGGCCAGG
TCTTGAAGGCTGTCCAACGAATGGGCCTAAGATCCCGTCCATCGCCACTGGGATGGTGGGGGCCCTCCTC
TTGCTGCTGGTGGTGGCCCTGGGGATCGGCCTCTTCATGCGAAGGCGCCACATCGTTCGGAAGCGCACGC
TGCGGAGGCTGCTGCAGGAGAGGGAGCTTGTGGAGCCTCTTACACCCAGTGGAGAAGCTCCCAACCAAGC
TCTCTTGAGGATCTTGAAGGAAACTGAATTCAAAAAGATCAAAGTGCTGGGCTCCGGTGCGTTCGGCACG
GTGTATAAGGGACTCTGGATCCCAGAAGGTGAGAAAGTTAAAATTCCCGTCGCTATCAAGGAATTAAGAG
AAGCAACATCTCCGAAAGCCAACAAGGAAATCCTCGATGAAGCCTACGTGATGGCCAGCGTGGACAACCC
CCACGTGTGCCGCCTGCTGGGCATCTGCCTCACCTCCACCGTGCAGCTCATCACGCAGCTCATGCCCTTC
GGCTGCCTCCTGGACTATGTCCGGGAACACAAAGACAATATTGGCTCCCAGTACCTGCTCAACTGGTGTG
TGCAGATCGCAAAGGGCATGAACTACTTGGAGGACCGTCGCTTGGTGCACCGCGACCTGGCAGCCAGGAA
CGTACTGGTGAAAACACCGCAGCATGTCAAGATCACAGATTTTGGGCTGGCCAAACTGCTGGGTGCGGAA
GAGAAAGAATACCGTGCAGAAGGAGGCAAAGTGCCTATCAAGTGGATGGCATTGGAATCAATTTTACACA
GAATCTATACCCACCAGAGTGATGTCTGGAGCTACGGGGTGACCGTTTGGGAGTTGATGACCTTTGGATC
CAAGCCATATGACGGAATCCCTGCCAGCGAGATCTCCTCCATCCTGGAGAAAGGAGAACGCCTCCCTCAG
CCACCCATATGTACCATCGATGTCTACATGATCATGGTCAAGTGCTGGATGATAGACGCAGATAGTCGCC
CAAAGTTCCGTGAGTTGATCATCGAATTCTCCAAAATGGCCCGAGACCCCCAGCGCTACCTTGTCATTCA
GGGGGATGAAAGAATGCATTTGCCAAGTCCTACAGACTCCAACTTCTACCGTGCCCTGATGGATGAAGAA
GACATGGACGACGTGGTGGATGCCGACGAGTACCTCATCCCACAGCAGGGCTTCTTCAGCAGCCCCTCCA
CGTCACGGACTCCCCTCCTGAGCTCTCTGAGTGCAACCAGCAACAATTCCACCGTGGCTTGCATTGATAG
AAATGGGCTGCAAAGCTGTCCCATCAAGGAAGACAGCTTCTTGCAGCGATACAGCTCAGACCCCACAGGC
GCCTTGACTGAGGACAGCATAGACGACACCTTCCTCCCAGTGCCTGAATACATAAACCAGTCCGTTCCCA
AAAGGCCCGCTGGCTCTGTGCAGAATCCTGTCTATCACAATCAGCCTCTGAACCCCGCGCCCAGCAGAGA
CCCACACTACCAGGACCCCCACAGCACTGCAGTGGGCAACCCCGAGTATCTCAACACTGTCCAGCCCACC
TGTGTCAACAGCACATTCGACAGCCCTGCCCACTGGGCCCAGAAAGGCAGCCACCAAATTAGCCTGGACA
ACCCTGACTACCAGCAGGACTTCTTTCCCAAGGAAGCCAAGCCAAATGGCATCTTTAAGGGCTCCACAGC
TGAAAATGCAGAATACCTAAGGGTCGCGCCACAAAGCAGTGAATTTATTGGAGCATAGAACCCAGCTTTC
TTGTACAAAGTGGTGATATCCAATTAACCCTCACTAAAGGTTGTATGTGAGTTTAGATTAATGACCCTAT
AGTGAGTCGTATTACCACCCAACTTTTCTATACAAAGTGGTTGATATCCAGCACAGTGGCGGCCGCTCGA
GTCTAGAGGGCCCGCGGTTCGAAGGTAAGCCTATCCCTAACCCTCTCCTCGGTCTCGATTCTACGCGTAC
CGGTTAGTAATGAGATCCCTCCCCCCCCCCTAACGTTACTGGCCGAAGCCGCTTGGAATAAGGCCGGTGT
GCGTTTGTCTATATGTTATTTTCCACCATATTGCCGTCTTTTGGCAATGTGAGGGCCCGGAAACCTGGCC
CTGTCTTCTTGACGAGCATTCCTAGGGGTCTTTCCCCTCTCGCCAAAGGAATGCAAGGTCTGTTGAATGT
CGTGAAGGAAGCAGTTCCTCTGGAAGCTTCTTGAAGACAAACAACGTCTGTAGCGACCCTTTGCAGGCAG
CGGAACCCCCCACCTGGCGACAGGTGCCTCTGCGGCCAAAAGCCACGTGTATAAGATACACCTGCAAAGG
CGGCACAACCCCAGTGCCACGTTGTGAGTTGGATAGTTGTGGAAAGAGTCAAATGGCTCTCCTCAAGCGT
ATTCAACAAGGGGCTGAAGGATGCCCAGAAGGTACCCCATTGTATGGGATCTGATCTGGGGCCTCGGTGC
ACATGCTTTACATGTGTTTAGTCGAGGTTAAAAAAACGTCTAGGCCCCCCGAACCACGGGGACGTGGTTT
TCCTTTGAAAAACACGATGATAATATGGCCACACATATGACCGAGTACAAGCCCACGGTGCGCCTCGCCA
CCCGCGACGACGTCCCCAGGGCCGTACGCACCCTCGCCGCCGCGTTCGCCGACTACCCCGCCACGCGCCA
CACCGTCGATCCGGACCGCCACATCGAGCGGGTCACCGAGCTGCAAGAACTCTTCCTCACGCGCGTCGGG
CTCGACATCGGCAAGGTGTGGGTCGCGGACGACGGCGCCGCGGTGGCGGTCTGGACCACGCCGGAGAGCG
TCGAAGCGGGGGCGGTGTTCGCCGAGATCGGCCCGCGCATGGCCGAGTTGAGCGGTTCCCGGCTGGCCGC
GCAGCAACAGATGGAAGGCCTCCTGGCGCCGCACCGGCCCAAGGAGCCCGCGTGGTTCCTGGCCACCGTC
GGCGTCTCGCCCGACCACCAGGGCAAGGGTCTGGGCAGCGCCGTCGTGCTCCCCGGAGTGGAGGCGGCCG
AGCGCGCCGGGGTGCCCGCCTTCCTGGAGACCTCCGCGCCCCGCAACCTCCCCTTCTACGAGCGGCTCGG
CTTCACCGTCACCGCCGACGTCGAGGTGCCCGAAGGACCGCGCACCTGGTGCATGACCCGCAAGCCCGGT
GCCTAAATCGATAGATCCTAATCAACCTCTGGATTACAAAATTTGTGAAAGATTGACTGGTATTCTTAAC
TATGTTGCTCCTTTTACGCTATGTGGATACGCTGCTTTAATGCCTTTGTATCATGCTATTGCTTCCCGTA
TGGCTTTCATTTTCTCCTCCTTGTATAAATCCTGGTTGCTGTCTCTTTATGAGGAGTTGTGGCCCGTTGT
CAGGCAACGTGGCGTGGTGTGCACTGTGTTTGCTGACGCAACCCCCACTGGTTGGGGCATTGCCACCACC
TGTCAGCTCCTTTCCGGGACTTTCGCTTTCCCCCTCCCTATTGCCACGGCGGAACTCATCGCCGCCTGCC
TTGCCCGCTGCTGGACAGGGGCTCGGCTGTTGGGCACTGACAATTCCGTGGTGTTGTCGGGGAAATCATC
GTCCTTTCCTTGGCTGCTCGCCTGTGTTGCCACCTGGATTCTGCGCGGGACGTCCTTCTGCTACGTCCCT
TCGGCCCTCAATCCAGCGGACCTTCCTTCCCGCGGCCTGCTGCCGGCTCTGCGGCCTCTTCCGCGTCTTC
GCCTTCGCCCTCAGACGAGTCGGATCTCCCTTTGGGCCGCCTCCCCGCCTGAGATCCTTTAAGACCAATG
ACTTACAAGGCAGCTGTAGATCTTAGCCACTTTTTAAAAGAAAAGGGGGGACTGGAAGGGCTAATTCACT
CCCAACGAAGACAAGATCTGCTTTTTGCTTGTACTGGGTCTCTCTGGTTAGACCAGATCTGAGCCTGGGA
GCTCTCTGGCTAACTAGGGAACCCACTGCTTAAGCCTCAATAAAGCTTGCCTTGAGTGCTTCAAGTAGTG
TGTGCCCGTCTGTTGTGTGACTCTGGTAACTAGAGATCCCTCAGACCCTTTTAGTCAGTGTGGAAAATCT
CTAGCAGTAGTAGTTCATGTCATCTTATTATTCAGTATTTATAACTTGCAAAGAAATGAATATCAGAGAG
TGAGAGGCCCGGGTTAATTAAGGAAAGGGCTAGATCATTCTTGAAGACGAAAGGGCCTCGTGATACGCCT
ATTTTTATAGGTTAATGTCATGATAATAATGGTTTCTTAGACGTCAGGTGGCACTTTTCGGGGAAATGTG
CGCGGAACCCCTATTTGTTTATTTTTCTAAATACATTCAAATATGTATCCGCTCATGAGACAATAACCCT
GATAAATGCTTCAATAATATTGAAAAAGGAAGAGTATGAGTATTCAACATTTCCGTGTCGCCCTTATTCC
CTTTTTTGCGGCATTTTGCCTTCCTGTTTTTGCTCACCCAGAAACGCTGGTGAAAGTAAAAGATGCTGAA
GATCAGTTGGGTGCACGAGTGGGTTACATCGAACTGGATCTCAACAGCGGTAAGATCCTTGAGAGTTTTC
GCCCCGAAGAACGTTTTCCAATGATGAGCACTTTTAAAGTTCTGCTATGTGGCGCGGTATTATCCCGTGT
TGACGCCGGGCAAGAGCAACTCGGTCGCCGCATACACTATTCTCAGAATGACTTGGTTGAGTACTCACCA
GTCACAGAAAAGCATCTTACGGATGGCATGACAGTAAGAGAATTATGCAGTGCTGCCATAACCATGAGTG
ATAACACTGCGGCCAACTTACTTCTGACAACGATCGGAGGACCGAAGGAGCTAACCGCTTTTTTGCACAA
CATGGGGGATCATGTAACTCGCCTTGATCGTTGGGAACCGGAGCTGAATGAAGCCATACCAAACGACGAG
CGTGACACCACGATGCCTGTAGCAATGGCAACAACGTTGCGCAAACTATTAACTGGCGAACTACTTACTC
TAGCTTCCCGGCAACAATTAATAGACTGGATGGAGGCGGATAAAGTTGCAGGACCACTTCTGCGCTCGGC
CCTTCCGGCTGGCTGGTTTATTGCTGATAAATCTGGAGCCGGTGAGCGTGGGTCTCGCGGTATCATTGCA
GCACTGGGGCCAGATGGTAAGCCCTCCCGTATCGTAGTTATCTACACGACGGGGAGTCAGGCAACTATGG
ATGAACGAAATAGACAGATCGCTGAGATAGGTGCCTCACTGATTAAGCATTGGTAACTGTCAGACCAAGT
TTACTCATATATACTTTAGATTGATTTAAAACTTCATTTTTAATTTAAAAGGATCTAGGTGAAGATCCTT
TTTGATAATCTCATGACCAAAATCCCTTAACGTGAGTTTTCGTTCCACTGAGCGTCAGACCCCGTAGAAA
AGATCAAAGGATCTTCTTGAGATCCTTTTTTTCTGCGCGTAATCTGCTGCTTGCAAACAAAAAAACCACC
GCTACCAGCGGTGGTTTGTTTGCCGGATCAAGAGCTACCAACTCTTTTTCCGAAGGTAACTGGCTTCAGC
AGAGCGCAGATACCAAATACTGTTCTTCTAGTGTAGCCGTAGTTAGGCCACCACTTCAAGAACTCTGTAG
CACCGCCTACATACCTCGCTCTGCTAATCCTGTTACCAGTGGCTGCTGCCAGTGGCGATAAGTCGTGTCT
TACCGGGTTGGACTCAAGACGATAGTTACCGGATAAGGCGCAGCGGTCGGGCTGAACGGGGGGTTCGTGC
ACACAGCCCAGCTTGGAGCGAACGACCTACACCGAACTGAGATACCTACAGCGTGAGCTATGAGAAAGCG
CCACGCTTCCCGAAGGGAGAAAGGCGGACAGGTATCCGGTAAGCGGCAGGGTCGGAACAGGAGAGCGCAC
GAGGGAGCTTCCAGGGGGAAACGCCTGGTATCTTTATAGTCCTGTCGGGTTTCGCCACCTCTGACTTGAG
CGTCGATTTTTGTGATGCTCGTCAGGGGGGCGGAGCCTATGGAAAAACGCCAGCAACGCGGCCTTTTTAC
GGTTCCTGGCCTTTTGCTGGCCTTTTGCTCACATGTTCTTTCCTGCGTTATCCCCTGATTCTGTGGATAA
CCGTATTACCGCCTTTGAGTGAGCTGATACCGCTCGCCGCAGCCGAACGACCGAGCGCAGCGAGTCAGTG
AGCGAGGAAGCGGAAGAGCGCCCAATACGCAAACCGCCTCTCCCCGCGCGTTGGCCGATTCATTAATGCA
GCAAGCTCATGGCTGACTAATTTTTTTTATTTATGCAGAGGCCGAGGCCGCCTCGGCCTCTGAGCTATTC
CAGAAGTAGTGAGGAGGCTTTTTTGGAGGCCTAGGCTTTTGCAAAAAGCTCCCCGTGGCACGACAGGTTT
CCCGACTGGAAAGCGGGCAGTGAGCGCAACGCAATTAATGTGAGTTAGCTCACTCATTAGGCACCCCAGG
CTTTACACTTTATGCTTCCGGCTCGTATGTTGTGTGGAATTGTGAGCGGATAACAATTTCACACAGGAAA
CAGCTATGACATGATTACGAATTTCACAAATAAAGCATTTTTTTCACTGCATTCTAGTTGTGGTTTGTCC
AAACTCATCAATGTATCTTATCATGTCTGGATCAACTGGATAACTCAAGCTAACCAAAATCATCCCAAAC
TTCCCACCCCATACCCTATTACCACTGCCAATTACCTGTGGTTTCATTTACTCTAAACCTGTGATTCCTC
TGAATTATTTTCATTTTAAAGAAATTGTATTTGTTAAATATGTACTACAAACTTAGTAGTTGGAAGGGCT
AATTCACTCCCAAAGAAGACAAGATATCCTTGATCTGTGGATCTACCACACACAAGGCTACTTCCCTGAT
TAGCAGAACTACACACCAGGGCCAGGGGTCAGATATCCACTGACCTTTGGATGGTGCTACAAGCTAGTAC
CAGTTGAGCCAGATAAGGTAGAAGAGGCCAATAAAGGAGAGAACACCAGCTTGTTACACCCTGTGAGCCT
GCATGGGATGGATGACCCGGAGAGAGAAGTGTTAGAGTGGAGGTTTGACAGCCGCCTAGCATTTCATCAC
GTGGCCCGAGAGCTGCATCCGGAGTACTTCAAGAACTGCTGATATCGAGCTTGCTACAAGGGACTTTCCG
CTGGGGACTTTCCAGGGAGGCGTGGCCTGGGCGGGACTGGGGAGTGGCGAGCCCTCAGATCCTGCATATA
AGCAGCTGCTTTTTGCCTGTACTGGGTCTCTCTGGTTAGACCAGATCTGAGCCTGGGAGCTCTCTGGCTA
ACTAGGGAACCCACTGCTTAAGCCTCAATAAAGCTTGCCTTGAGTGCTTCAAGTAGTGTGTGCCCGTCTG
TTGTGTGACTCTGGTAACTAGAGATCCCTCAGACCCTTTTAGTCAGTGTGGAAAATCTCTAGCAGTGGCG
CCCGAACAGGGACTTGAAAGCGAAAGGGAAACCAGAGGAGCTCTCTCGACGCAGGACTCGGCTTGCTGAA
GCGCGCACGGCAAGAGGCGAGGGGCGGCGACTGGTGAGTACGCCAAAAATTTTGACTAGCGGAGGCTAGA
AGGAGAGAGATGGGTGCGAGAGCGTCAGTATTAAGCGGGGGAGAATTAGATCGCGATGGGAAAAAATTCG
GTTAAGGCCAGGGGGAAAGAAAAAATATAAATTAAAACATATAGTATGGGCAAGCAGGGAGCTAGAACGA
TTCGCAGTTAATCCTGGCCTGTTAGAAACATCAGAAGGCTGTAGACAAATACTGGGACAGCTACAACCAT
CCCTTCAGACAGGATCAGAAGAACTTAGATCATTATATAATACAGTAGCAACCCTCTATTGTGTGCATCA
AAGGATAGAGATAAAAGACACCAAGGAAGCTTTAGACAAGATAGAGGAAGAGCAAAACAAAAGTAAGACC
ACCGCACAGCAAGCGGCCGGCCGCTGATCTTCAGACCTGGAGGAGGAGATATGAGGGACAATTGGAGAAG
TGAATTATATAAATATAAAGTAGTAAAAATTGAACCATTAGGAGTAGCACCCACCAAGGCAAAGAGAAGA
GTGGTGCAGAGAGAAAAAAGAGCAGTGGGAATAGGAGCTTTGTTCCTTGGGTTCTTGGGAGCAGCAGGAA
GCACTATGGGCGCAGCGTCAATGACGCTGACGGTACAGGCCAGACAATTATTGTCTGGTATAGTGCAGCA
GCAGAACAATTTGCTGAGGGCTATTGAGGCGCAACAGCATCTGTTGCAACTCACAGTCTGGGGCATCAAG
CAGCTCCAGGCAAGAATCCTGGCTGTGGAAAGATACCTAAAGGATCAACAGCTCCTGGGGATTTGGGGTT
GCTCTGGAAAACTCATTTGCACCACTGCTGTGCCTTGGAATGCTAGTTGGAGTAATAAATCTCTGGAACA
GATTTGGAATCACACGACCTGGATGGAGTGGGACAGAGAAATTAACAATTACACAAGCTTAATACACTCC
TTAATTGAAGAATCGCAAAACCAGCAAGAAAAGAATGAACAAGAATTATTGGAATTAGATAAATGGGCAA
GTTTGTGGAATTGGTTTAACATAACAAATTGGCTGTGGTATATAAAATTATTCATAATGATAGTAGGAGG
CTTGGTAGGTTTAAGAATAGTTTTTGCTGTACTTTCTATAGTGAATAGAGTTAGGCAGGGATATTCACCA
TTATCGTTTCAG
Features (pLannotate 1.2.2; 30 found; start..end, strand, type, name):
      1..101     +  CDS            Rev (fragment): human immunodeficiency virus 1 (HIV-1) Rev protein; rev; enhances nuclear export of unspliced and incompletely spliced viral mRNAs
    146..263     +  misc_feature   cPPT/CTS: central polypurine tract and central termination sequence of HIV-1
    311..1489    +  promoter       EF-1α promoter: strong constitutive promoter for human elongation factor EF-1α
   1510..1530    +  protein_bind   attB1: mutant version of attB; core recombination site for the Gateway® BP reaction BP Clonase™
   1536..5166    +  CDS            EGFR (fragment): precursor of human epidermal growth factor receptor
   5170..5194    -  protein_bind   attB2: mutant version of attB; recombination site for the Gateway® BP reaction BP Clonase™
   5202..5220    +  promoter       T3 promoter: promoter for bacteriophage T3 RNA polymerase
   5246..5264    -  promoter       T7 promoter: promoter for bacteriophage T7 RNA polymerase
   5270..5288    -  protein_bind   attB4 (fragment): mutant version of attB; core recombination site for the Gateway® BP reaction BP Clonase™
   5344..5385    +  CDS            V5 tag: epitope tag from simian virus 5
   5511..5973    +  misc_feature   IRES: internal ribosome entry site (IRES) of the encephalomyocarditis virus (EMCV)
   5987..6584    +  CDS            PuroR (fragment): puromycin N-acetyltransferase; pac from Streptomyces; confers resistance to puromycin
   6600..7188    +  misc_feature   WPRE: woodchuck hepatitis virus posttranscriptional regulatory element
   7196..7261    +  CDS            nef (fragment): NEF_HV1Z2 - Experimental evidence at protein level: Swiss-Prot protein existence level 1. Extracellular Nef protein targets CD4(+) T-lymphocytes for apoptosis by interacting with CXCR4 surface receptors. From Human immunodeficiency virus type 1 group M subtype D (isolate Z2/CDC-Z34) (HIV-1).
   7263..7496    +  LTR            3' LTR (ΔU3): self-inactivating 3' long terminal repeat (LTR) from HIV-1
   7701..7805    +  promoter       AmpR promoter: bla
   7806..8666    +  CDS            AmpR: β-lactamase; bla; confers resistance to ampicillin, carbenicillin, and related antibiotics
   8837..9425    +  rep_origin     ori: high-copy-number ColE1/pMB1/pBR322/pUC origin of replication
   9608..9662    +  CDS            lacI (fragment): lac repressor; lacI; The lac repressor binds to the lac operator to inhibit transcription in E. coli. This inhibition can be relieved by adding lactose or isopropyl-β-D-thiogalactopyranoside (IPTG).
   9668..9761    +  rep_origin     SV40 ori (fragment): SV40 origin of replication
   9786..9823    +  CDS            lacI (fragment): lac repressor; lacI; The lac repressor binds to the lac operator to inhibit transcription in E. coli. This inhibition can be relieved by adding lactose or isopropyl-β-D-thiogalactopyranoside (IPTG).
   9836..9857    +  protein_bind   CAP binding site: CAP binding activates transcription in the presence of cAMP. E. coli catabolite activator protein
   9872..9902    +  promoter       lac promoter: promoter for the E. coli lac operon
   9906..9928    +  protein_bind   lac operator (fragment): The lac repressor binds to the lac operator to inhibit transcription in E. coli. This inhibition can be relieved by adding lactose or isopropyl-β-D-thiogalactopyranoside (IPTG). lac repressor encoded by lacI
   9960..10043   +  polyA_signal   SV40 poly(A) signal (fragment): SV40 polyadenylation signal
  10210..10539   +  CDS            nef (fragment): NEF_HV1BR - Experimental evidence at protein level: Swiss-Prot protein existence level 1. Extracellular Nef protein targets CD4(+) T-lymphocytes for apoptosis by interacting with CXCR4 surface receptors (PubMed:14990729). From Human immunodeficiency virus type 1 group M subtype B (isolate BRU/LAI) (HIV-1).
  10587..10844   +  LTR            5' LTR (truncated): truncated 5' long terminal repeat (LTR) from HIV-1
  10891..11016   +  misc_feature   HIV-1 Ψ: packaging signal of human immunodeficiency virus type 1
  11000..11338   +  CDS            HIV-1 gag (fragment): gag protein from human immunodeficiency virus 1; gag
  11513..11746   +  misc_feature   RRE: The Rev response element (RRE) of HIV-1 allows for Rev-dependent mRNA export from the nucleus to the cytoplasm.
