[The description below was written by a language model from this plasmid's Addgene catalogue record and pLannotate feature annotations shown in this document.]
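Description:
pHAGE-EGFR-H870R is an HIV-1-based lentiviral expression plasmid of about 12.1 kb built on the pHAGE backbone, carrying the human epidermal growth factor receptor with the H870R point mutation. In bacteria it is maintained through a high-copy ColE1/pUC-type origin and selected with ampicillin via the β-lactamase gene. The record lists a recombination-deficient E. coli strain, as is usual for plasmids containing repeated LTR sequences.

The transfer cassette is flanked by a truncated 5' LTR and a self-inactivating 3' LTR with a U3 deletion. Between them lie the Ψ packaging signal with adjoining gag sequence, the Rev response element for Rev-dependent nuclear export of the genomic RNA, and the cPPT/CTS element, which aids nuclear import of the reverse-transcribed genome. Short nef and Rev fragments in the annotation are residual viral sequence.

Expression is driven by the strong constitutive human EF-1α promoter. The EGFR open reading frame sits between attB1 and attB2 sites, consistent with its introduction by Gateway recombination. A V5 epitope tag sequence is annotated downstream of attB2, but the record does not indicate whether it is fused in frame to the receptor. An EMCV IRES then allows translation of puromycin N-acetyltransferase from the same transcript, so transduced cells can be selected with puromycin. A WPRE before the 3' LTR enhances transcript stability and expression.

The stated purpose is lentiviral expression of EGFR H870R. The associated publication title indicates it belongs to a systematic effort to functionally annotate somatic mutations found in cancer, where stable delivery of a mutant allele into mammalian cells lets its effects be assessed.
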