Addgene plasmid #116264: pHAGE-EGFR-H870R
Purpose: Lentiviral expression of EGFR H870R
Depositing lab: Gordon Mills & Kenneth Scott. Publication: Systematic Functional Annotation of Somatic Mutations in Cancer. Ng PK, Li J, Jeong KJ, Shao S, Chen H, Tsang YH, Sengupta S, Wang Z, Bhavana VH, Tran R, Soewito S, Minussi DC, Moreno D, Kong K, Dogruluk T, Lu H, Gao J, Tokheim C, Zhou DC, Johnson AM, Zeng J, Ip CKM, Ju Z, Wester M, Yu S, Li Y, Vellano CP, Schultz N, Karchin R, Ding L, Lu Y, Cheung LWT, Chen K, Shaw KR, Meric-Bernstam F, Scott KL, Yi S, Sahni N, Liang H, Mills GB. Cancer Cell. 2018 Mar 12;33(3):450-462.e10. doi: 10.1016/j.ccell.2018.01.021. PubMed 29533785.
Backbone
  Vector backbone: pHAGE
  Vector type: Lentiviral
Growth in bacteria
  Bacterial resistance: Ampicillin, 100 μg/mL
  Growth temperature: 37°C
  Growth strain: Stbl3
  Copy number: High Copy
Gene/Insert
  Gene/Insert name: EGFR
  Species: H. sapiens (human)
  Mutation: H870R
  Entrez Gene: EGFR (a.k.a. ERBB, ERBB1, ERRP, HER1, NISBD2, PIG61, mENA)
  Cloning method: Gateway Cloning
Terms and licenses: Academic/Nonprofit Terms; Industry Terms: Not Available to Industry
How to cite: pHAGE-EGFR-H870R was a gift from Gordon Mills & Kenneth Scott (Addgene plasmid # 116264)
