>Addgene plasmid #116264 | pHAGE-EGFR-H870R | depositor partial sequence | sequence record 219138 | insert
ATGCGACCCTCCGGGACGGCCGGGGCAGCGCTCCTGGCGCTGCTGGCTGCGCTCTGCCCGGCGAGTCGGG
CTCTGGAGGAAAAGAAAGTTTGCCAAGGCACGAGTAACAAGCTCACGCAGTTGGGCACTTTTGAAGATCA
TTTTCTCAGCCTCCAGAGGATGTTCAATAACTGTGAGGTGGTCCTTGGGAATTTGGAAATTACCTATGTG
CAGAGGAATTATGATCTTTCCTTCTTAAAGACCATCCAGGAGGTGGCTGGTTATGTCCTCATTGCCCTCA
ACACAGTGGAGCGAATTCCTTTGGAAAACCTGCAGATCATCAGAGGAAATATGTACTACGAAAATTCCTA
TGCCTTAGCAGTCTTATCTAACTATGATGCAAATAAAACCGGACTGAAGGAGCTGCCCATGAGAAATTTA
CAGGAAATCCTGCATGGCGCCGTGCGGTTCAGCAACAACCCTGCCCTGTGCAACGTGGAGAGCATCCAGT
GGCGGGACATAGTCAGCAGTGACTTTCTCAGCAACATGTCGATGGACTTCCAGAACCACCTGGGCAGCTG
CCAAAAGTGTGATCCAAGCTGTCCCAATGGGAGCTGCTGGGGTGCAGGAGAGGAGAACTGCCAGAAACTG
ACCAAAATCATCTGTGCCCAGCAGTGCTCCGGGCGCTGCCGTGGCAAGTCCCCCAGTGACTGCTGCCACA
ACCAGTGTGCTGCAGGCTGCACAGGCCCCCGGGAGAGCGACTGCCTGGTCTGCCGCAAATTCCGAGACGA
AGCCACGTGCAAGGACACCTGCCCCCCACTCATGCTCTACAACCCCACCACGTACCAGATGGATGTGAAC
CCCGAGGGCAAATACAGCTTTGGTGCCACCTGCGTGAAGAAGTGTCCCCGTAATTATGTGGTGACAGATC
ACGGCTCGTGCGTCCGAGCCTGTGGGGCCGACAGCTATGAGATGGAGGAAGACGGCGTCCGCAAGTGTAA
GAAGTGCGAAGGGCCTTGCCGCAAAGTGTGTAACGGAATAGGTATTGGTGAATTTAAAGACTCACTCTCC
ATAAATGCTACGAATATTAAACACTTCAAAAACTGCACCTCCATCAGTGGCGATCTCCACATCCTGCCGG
TGGCATTTAGGGGTGACTCCTTCACACATACTCCTCCTCTGGATCCACAGGAACTGGATATTCTGAAAAC
CGTAAAGGAAATCACAGGGTTTTTGCTGATTCAGGCTTGGCCTGAAAACAGGACGGACCTCCATGCCTTT
GAGAACCTAGAAATCATACGCGGCAGGACCAAGCAACATGGTCAGTTTTCTCTTGCAGTCGTCAGCCTGA
ACATAACATCCTTGGGATTACGCTCCCTCAAGGAGATAAGTGATGGAGATGTGATAATTTCAGGAAACAA
AAATTTGTGCTATGCAAATACAATAAACTGGAAAAAACTGTTTGGGACCTCCGGTCAGAAAACCAAAATT
ATAAGCAACAGAGGTGAAAACAGCTGCAAGGCCACAGGCCAGGTCTGCCATGCCTTGTGCTCCCCCGAGG
GCTGCTGGGGCCCGGAGCCCAGGGACTGCGTCTCTTGCCGGAATGTCAGCCGAGGCAGGGAATGCGTGGA
CAAGTGCAACCTTCTGGAGGGTGAGCCAAGGGAGTTTGTGGAGAACTCTGAGTGCATACAGTGCCACCCA
GAGTGCCTGCCTCAGGCCATGAACATCACCTGCACAGGACGGGGACCAGACAACTGTATCCAGTGTGCCC
ACTACATTGACGGCCCCCACTGCGTCAAGACCTGCCCGGCAGGAGTCATGGGAGAAAACAACACCCTGGT
CTGGAAGTACGCAGACGCCGGCCATGTGTGCCACCTGTGCCATCCAAACTGCACCTACGGATGCACTGGG
CCAGGTCTTGAAGGCTGTCCAACGAATGGGCCTAAGATCCCGTCCATCGCCACTGGGATGGTGGGGGCCC
TCCTCTTGCTGCTGGTGGTGGCCCTGGGGATCGGCCTCTTCATGCGAAGGCGCCACATCGTTCGGAAGCG
CACGCTGCGGAGGCTGCTGCAGGAGAGGGAGCTTGTGGAGCCTCTTACACCCAGTGGAGAAGCTCCCAAC
CAAGCTCTCTTGAGGATCTTGAAGGAAACTGAATTCAAAAAGATCAAAGTGCTGGGCTCCGGTGCGTTCG
GCACGGTGTATAAGGGACTCTGGATCCCAGAAGGTGAGAAAGTTAAAATTCCCGTCGCTATCAAGGAATT
AAGAGAAGCAACATCTCCGAAAGCCAACAAGGAAATCCTCGATGAAGCCTACGTGATGGCCAGCGTGGAC
AACCCCCACGTGTGCCGCCTGCTGGGCATCTGCCTCACCTCCACCGTGCAGCTCATCACGCAGCTCATGC
CCTTCGGCTGCCTCCTGGACTATGTCCGGGAACACAAAGACAATATTGGCTCCCAGTACCTGCTCAACTG
GTGTGTGCAGATCGCAAAGGGCATGAACTACTTGGAGGACCGTCGCTTGGTGCACCGCGACCTGGCAGCC
AGGAACGTACTGGTGAAAACACCGCAGCATGTCAAGATCACAGATTTTGGGCTGGCCAAACTGCTGGGTG
CGGAAGAGAAAGAATACCGTGCAGAAGGAGGCAAAGTGCCTATCAAGTGGATGGCATTGGAATCAATTTT
ACACAGAATCTATACCCACCAGAGTGATGTCTGGAGCTACGGGGTGACCGTTTGGGAGTTGATGACCTTT
GGATCCAAGCCATATGACGGAATCCCTGCCAGCGAGATCTCCTCCATCCTGGAGAAAGGAGAACGCCTCC
CTCAGCCACCCATATGTACCATCGATGTCTACATGATCATGGTCAAGTGCTGGATGATAGACGCAGATAG
TCGCCCAAAGTTCCGTGAGTTGATCATCGAATTCTCCAAAATGGCCCGAGACCCCCAGCGCTACCTTGTC
ATTCAGGGGGATGAAAGAATGCATTTGCCAAGTCCTACAGACTCCAACTTCTACCGTGCCCTGATGGATG
AAGAAGACATGGACGACGTGGTGGATGCCGACGAGTACCTCATCCCACAGCAGGGCTTCTTCAGCAGCCC
CTCCACGTCACGGACTCCCCTCCTGAGCTCTCTGAGTGCAACCAGCAACAATTCCACCGTGGCTTGCATT
GATAGAAATGGGCTGCAAAGCTGTCCCATCAAGGAAGACAGCTTCTTGCAGCGATACAGCTCAGACCCCA
CAGGCGCCTTGACTGAGGACAGCATAGACGACACCTTCCTCCCAGTGCCTGAATACATAAACCAGTCCGT
TCCCAAAAGGCCCGCTGGCTCTGTGCAGAATCCTGTCTATCACAATCAGCCTCTGAACCCCGCGCCCAGC
AGAGACCCACACTACCAGGACCCCCACAGCACTGCAGTGGGCAACCCCGAGTATCTCAACACTGTCCAGC
CCACCTGTGTCAACAGCACATTCGACAGCCCTGCCCACTGGGCCCAGAAAGGCAGCCACCAAATTAGCCT
GGACAACCCTGACTACCAGCAGGACTTCTTTCCCAAGGAAGCCAAGCCAAATGGCATCTTTAAGGGCTCC
ACAGCTGAAAATGCAGAATACCTAAGGGTCGCGCCACAAAGCAGTGAATTTATTGGAGCATGA
